Addgene plasmid #180622: pCA528 RPS6KC1 MIT, residues 235-316
Purpose: Bacterial expression for RPS6KC1 MIT domain, residues 235-316. Has N-terminal HIS-SUMO tag. Internal ID: WISP20-87.
Depositing lab: Wesley Sundquist. Depositing organization: University of Utah. Publication: Comprehensive analysis of the human ESCRT-III-MIT domain interactome reveals new cofactors for cytokinetic abscission. Wenzel DM, Mackay DR, Skalicky JJ, Paine EL, Miller MS, Ullman KS, Sundquist WI. Elife. 2022 Sep 15;11:e77779. doi: 10.7554/eLife.77779. PubMed 36107470.
Backbone
  Vector backbone: pCA528
  Vector type: Bacterial Expression
Growth in bacteria
  Bacterial resistance: Kanamycin, 50 μg/mL
  Growth temperature: 37°C
  Growth strain: DH5alpha
  Copy number: Unknown
Gene/Insert
  Gene/Insert name: RPS6KC1
  Species: H. sapiens (human)
  Mutation: Residues 235-316
  Entrez Gene: RPS6KC1 (a.k.a. RPK118, RSKL1, S6K-delta-1, S6PKh1, humS6PKh1)
  Promoter: T7
  Tag / fusion protein: HIS-SUMO (N terminal on backbone)
  Cloning method: Unknown
  Sequencing primers: 5′ T7 for; 3′ T7 term
Terms and licenses: Academic/Nonprofit Terms; Industry Terms: Not Available to Industry
Depositor comments: Read the preprint on bioRxiv: https://www.biorxiv.org/content/10.1101/2022.02.09.477148v1
How to cite: pCA528 RPS6KC1 MIT, residues 235-316 was a gift from Wesley Sundquist (Addgene plasmid # 180622 ; http://n2t.net/addgene:180622 ; RRID:Addgene_180622)
