[The description below was written by a language model from this plasmid's Addgene catalogue record and pLannotate feature annotations shown in this document.]
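Description:
pCA528 RPS6KC1 MIT, residues 235-316 is a bacterial expression plasmid of about 5.8 kb that produces the MIT (microtubule interacting and trafficking) domain of human RPS6KC1 (also called RPK118) as a fusion protein in E. coli. The pCA528 backbone has the layout of a pET-type T7 vector. It carries a ColE1/pBR322-family origin together with the bom site and the rop gene, which moderates copy number (the catalogue lists copy number as unknown), and an f1 phage origin. Selection is by kanamycin through an aph(3')-Ia resistance gene. Short tetracycline-resistance fragments and a predicted E. coli open reading frame are annotated as well, and these appear to be pBR322-derived remnants rather than functional parts.

The expression cassette consists of a T7 promoter immediately followed by a lac operator, the T7 gene 10 ribosome binding site, a yeast SMT3-derived SUMO tag, and directly after it the 246-bp RPS6KC1 fragment encoding residues 235-316, ending at a T7 terminator. A plasmid-borne lacI gene supplies repressor, so transcription by T7 RNA polymerase stays off until it is induced with IPTG in a host that provides the polymerase. The catalogue describes an N-terminal His-SUMO tag. The feature tables annotate SUMO but not a His tag upstream of it, although there is a short unannotated gap between the RBS and SUMO where it could lie. The His-tag fragment and T7 gene 10-derived fragment annotated downstream of the insert are probably untranslated vector remnants, but the record does not confirm this. The His tag allows affinity purification, and the SUMO moiety can be removed by a SUMO-specific protease. The depositor and sequencing-derived records differ by only a few nucleotides and give the same feature map. The construct comes from a study of interactions between human ESCRT-III proteins and MIT domains, which fits its use for making recombinant domain protein.
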