Features (pLannotate 1.2.2; 20 found; start..end, strand, type, name):
     12..467     +  rep_origin     f1 ori (sequence partly withheld): f1 bacteriophage origin of replication; arrow indicates direction of (+) strand synthesis
    494..551     +  promoter       AmpR promoter (fragment): bla
    560..1375    -  CDS            KanR: aminoglycoside phosphotransferase; aph(3')-Ia; confers resistance to kanamycin in bacteria or G418 (Geneticin®) in eukaryotes
   1497..2085    +  rep_origin     ori: high-copy-number ColE1/pMB1/pBR322/pUC origin of replication
   2271..2413    -  misc_feature   bom: basis of mobility region from pBR322
   2515..2706    -  CDS            rop: Rop protein, which maintains plasmids at low copy number; rop
   2723..3103    +  CDS            YPB1_ECOLX: Protein predicted: Swiss-Prot protein existence level 4. From Escherichia coli.
   3175..3466    -  CDS            TcR (fragment): tetracycline efflux protein; tet; confers resistance to tetracycline
   3481..3502    -  protein_bind   CAP binding site: CAP binding activates transcription in the presence of cAMP. E. coli catabolite activator protein
   3515..4597    -  CDS            lacI: lac repressor; lacI; The lac repressor binds to the lac operator to inhibit transcription in E. coli. This inhibition can be relieved by adding lactose or isopropyl-β-D-thiogalactopyranoside (IPTG).
   4598..4675    -  promoter       lacI promoter: lacI
   4683..4962    -  CDS            TcR (fragment): tetracycline efflux protein; tet; confers resistance to tetracycline
   4984..5002    +  promoter       T7 promoter: promoter for bacteriophage T7 RNA polymerase
   5003..5027    +  protein_bind   lac operator: The lac repressor binds to the lac operator to inhibit transcription in E. coli. This inhibition can be relieved by adding lactose or isopropyl-β-D-thiogalactopyranoside (IPTG). lac repressor encoded by lacI
   5042..5064    +  RBS            RBS: efficient ribosome binding site from bacteriophage T7 gene 10 (Olins and Rangwala, 1989)
   5099..5389    +  CDS            SUMO: cleavable ubiquitin-like protein tag; S. cerevisiae SMT3 (truncated)
   5390..5635    +  CDS            RPS6KC1 (fragment): KS6C1_HUMAN - Also known as RPK118. Experimental evidence at protein level: Swiss-Prot protein existence level 1. May be involved in transmitting sphingosine-1 phosphate (SPP)-mediated signaling into the cell (PubMed:12077123). Plays a role in the recruitment of PRDX3 to early endosomes (PubMed:15750338). From Homo sapiens (Human).
   5685..5702    +  CDS            9xHis (fragment): 9xHis affinity tag
   5712..5761    +  CDS            SET1 (fragment): solubility-enhancement tag derived from T7 phage gene 10B
   5769..5816    +  terminator     T7 terminator: transcription terminator for bacteriophage T7 RNA polymerase
>Addgene plasmid #180622 | pCA528 RPS6KC1 MIT, residues 235-316 | depositor full sequence | sequence record 351009 | pCA528 RPS6KC1 MIT, residues 235-316 sequence 5841 bps
TGGCGAATGGG
[124 nt withheld, positions 12-135]
C
[91 nt withheld, positions 137-227]
A
[49 nt withheld, positions 229-277]
CCTTTGACGTTGGAGTCCACGTTCTTT
[37 nt withheld, positions 305-341]
ACCCTATCTCGGTCTATTCTTTTGATTTATAAGGGATTTTGCCGATTTCGGCCTATTGGTTAAAAAATGA
GCTGATTTAACAAAAATTTAACGCGAATTTTAACAAAATATTAACGTTTACAATTTCAGGTGGCACTTTT
CGGGGAAATGTGCGCGGAACCCCTATTTGTTTATTTTTCTAAATACATTCAAATATGTATCCGCTCATGA
ATTAATTCTTAGAAAAACTCATCGAGCATCAAATGAAACTGCAATTTATTCATATCAGGATTATCAATAC
CATATTTTTGAAAAAGCCGTTTCTGTAATGAAGGAGAAAACTCACCGAGGCAGTTCCATAGGATGGCAAG
ATCCTGGTATCGGTCTGCGATTCCGACTCGTCCAACATCAATACAACCTATTAATTTCCCCTCGTCAAAA
ATAAGGTTATCAAGTGAGAAATCACCATGAGTGACGACTGAATCCGGTGAGAATGGCAAAAGTTTATGCA
TTTCTTTCCAGACTTGTTCAACAGGCCAGCCATTACGCTCGTCATCAAAATCACTCGCATCAACCAAACC
GTTATTCATTCGTGATTGCGCCTGAGCGAGACGAAATACGCGATCGCTGTTAAAAGGACAATTACAAACA
GGAATCGAATGCAACCGGCGCAGGAACACTGCCAGCGCATCAACAATATTTTCACCTGAATCAGGATATT
CTTCTAATACCTGGAATGCTGTTTTCCCGGGGATCGCAGTGGTGAGTAACCATGCATCATCAGGAGTACG
GATAAAATGCTTGATGGTCGGAAGAGGCATAAATTCCGTCAGCCAGTTTAGTCTGACCATCTCATCTGTA
ACATCATTGGCAACGCTACCTTTGCCATGTTTCAGAAACAACTCTGGCGCATCGGGCTTCCCATACAATC
GATAGATTGTCGCACCTGATTGCCCGACATTATCGCGAGCCCATTTATACCCATATAAATCAGCATCCAT
GTTGGAATTTAATCGCGGCCTAGAGCAAGACGTTTCCCGTTGAATATGGCTCATAACACCCCTTGTATTA
CTGTTTATGTAAGCAGACAGTTTTATTGTTCATGACCAAAATCCCTTAACGTGAGTTTTCGTTCCACTGA
GCGTCAGACCCCGTAGAAAAGATCAAAGGATCTTCTTGAGATCCTTTTTTTCTGCGCGTAATCTGCTGCT
TGCAAACAAAAAAACCACCGCTACCAGCGGTGGTTTGTTTGCCGGATCAAGAGCTACCAACTCTTTTTCC
GAAGGTAACTGGCTTCAGCAGAGCGCAGATACCAAATACTGTCCTTCTAGTGTAGCCGTAGTTAGGCCAC
CACTTCAAGAACTCTGTAGCACCGCCTACATACCTCGCTCTGCTAATCCTGTTACCAGTGGCTGCTGCCA
GTGGCGATAAGTCGTGTCTTACCGGGTTGGACTCAAGACGATAGTTACCGGATAAGGCGCAGCGGTCGGG
CTGAACGGGGGGTTCGTGCACACAGCCCAGCTTGGAGCGAACGACCTACACCGAACTGAGATACCTACAG
CGTGAGCTATGAGAAAGCGCCACGCTTCCCGAAGGGAGAAAGGCGGACAGGTATCCGGTAAGCGGCAGGG
TCGGAACAGGAGAGCGCACGAGGGAGCTTCCAGGGGGAAACGCCTGGTATCTTTATAGTCCTGTCGGGTT
TCGCCACCTCTGACTTGAGCGTCGATTTTTGTGATGCTCGTCAGGGGGGCGGAGCCTATGGAAAAACGCC
AGCAACGCGGCCTTTTTACGGTTCCTGGCCTTTTGCTGGCCTTTTGCTCACATGTTCTTTCCTGCGTTAT
CCCCTGATTCTGTGGATAACCGTATTACCGCCTTTGAGTGAGCTGATACCGCTCGCCGCAGCCGAACGAC
CGAGCGCAGCGAGTCAGTGAGCGAGGAAGCGGAAGAGCGCCTGATGCGGTATTTTCTCCTTACGCATCTG
TGCGGTATTTCACACCGCATATATGGTGCACTCTCAGTACAATCTGCTCTGATGCCGCATAGTTAAGCCA
GTATACACTCCGCTATCGCTACGTGACTGGGTCATGGCTGCGCCCCGACACCCGCCAACACCCGCTGACG
CGCCCTGACGGGCTTGTCTGCTCCCGGCATCCGCTTACAGACAAGCTGTGACCGTCTCCGGGAGCTGCAT
GTGTCAGAGGTTTTCACCGTCATCACCGAAACGCGCGAGGCAGCTGCGGTAAAGCTCATCAGCGTGGTCG
TGAAGCGATTCACAGATGTCTGCCTGTTCATCCGCGTCCAGCTCGTTGAGTTTCTCCAGAAGCGTTAATG
TCTGGCTTCTGATAAAGCGGGCCATGTTAAGGGCGGTTTTTTCCTGTTTGGTCACTGATGCCTCCGTGTA
AGGGGGATTTCTGTTCATGGGGGTAATGATACCGATGAAACGAGAGAGGATGCTCACGATACGGGTTACT
GATGATGAACATGCCCGGTTACTGGAACGTTGTGAGGGTAAACAACTGGCGGTATGGATGCGGCGGGACC
AGAGAAAAATCACTCAGGGTCAATGCCAGCGCTTCGTTAATACAGATGTAGGTGTTCCACAGGGTAGCCA
GCAGCATCCTGCGATGCAGATCCGGAACATAATGGTGCAGGGCGCTGACTTCCGCGTTTCCAGACTTTAC
GAAACACGGAAACCGAAGACCATTCATGTTGTTGCTCAGGTCGCAGACGTTTTGCAGCAGCAGTCGCTTC
ACGTTCGCTCGCGTATCGGTGATTCATTCTGCTAACCAGTAAGGCAACCCCGCCAGCCTAGCCGGGTCCT
CAACGACAGGAGCACGATCATGCGCACCCGTGGGGCCGCCATGCCGGCGATAATGGCCTGCTTCTCGCCG
AAACGTTTGGTGGCGGGACCAGTGACGAAGGCTTGAGCGAGGGCGTGCAAGATTCCGAATACCGCAAGCG
ACAGGCCGATCATCGTCGCGCTCCAGCGAAAGCGGTCCTCGCCGAAAATGACCCAGAGCGCTGCCGGCAC
CTGTCCTACGAGTTGCATGATAAAGAAGACAGTCATAAGTGCGGCGACGATAGTCATGCCCCGCGCCCAC
CGGAAGGAGCTGACTGGGTTGAAGGCTCTCAAGGGCATCGGTCGAGATCCCGGTGCCTAATGAGTGAGCT
AACTTACATTAATTGCGTTGCGCTCACTGCCCGCTTTCCAGTCGGGAAACCTGTCGTGCCAGCTGCATTA
ATGAATCGGCCAACGCGCGGGGAGAGGCGGTTTGCGTATTGGGCGCCAGGGTGGTTTTTCTTTTCACCAG
TGAGACGGGCAACAGCTGATTGCCCTTCACCGCCTGGCCCTGAGAGAGTTGCAGCAAGCGGTCCACGCTG
GTTTGCCCCAGCAGGCGAAAATCCTGTTTGATGGTGGTTAACGGCGGGATATAACATGAGCTGTCTTCGG
TATCGTCGTATCCCACTACCGAGATATCCGCACCAACGCGCAGCCCGGACTCGGTAATGGCGCGCATTGC
GCCCAGCGCCATCTGATCGTTGGCAACCAGCATCGCAGTGGGAACGATGCCCTCATTCAGCATTTGCATG
GTTTGTTGAAAACCGGACATGGCACTCCAGTCGCCTTCCCGTTCCGCTATCGGCTGAATTTGATTGCGAG
TGAGATATTTATGCCAGCCAGCCAGACGCAGACGCGCCGAGACAGAACTTAATGGGCCCGCTAACAGCGC
GATTTGCTGGTGACCCAATGCGACCAGATGCTCCACGCCCAGTCGCGTACCGTCTTCATGGGAGAAAATA
ATACTGTTGATGGGTGTCTGGTCAGAGACATCAAGAAATAACGCCGGAACATTAGTGCAGGCAGCTTCCA
CAGCAATGGCATCCTGGTCATCCAGCGGATAGTTAATGATCAGCCCACTGACGCGTTGCGCGAGAAGATT
GTGCACCGCCGCTTTACAGGCTTCGACGCCGCTTCGTTCTACCATCGACACCACCACGCTGGCACCCAGT
TGATCGGCGCGAGATTTAATCGCCGCGACAATTTGCGACGGCGCGTGCAGGGCCAGACTGGAGGTGGCAA
CGCCAATCAGCAACGACTGTTTGCCCGCCAGTTGTTGTGCCACGCGGTTGGGAATGTAATTCAGCTCCGC
CATCGCCGCTTCCACTTTTTCCCGCGTTTTCGCAGAAACGTGGCTGGCCTGGTTCACCACGCGGGAAACG
GTCTGATAAGAGACACCGGCATACTCTGCGACATCGTATAACGTTACTGGTTTCACATTCACCACCCTGA
ATTGACTCTCTTCCGGGCGCTATCATGCCATACCGCGAAAGGTTTTGCGCCATTCGATGGTGTCCGGGAT
CTCGACGCTCTCCCTTATGCGACTCCTGCATTAGGAAGCAGCCCAGTAGTAGGTTGAGGCCGTTGAGCAC
CGCCGCCGCAAGGAATGGTGCATGCAAGGAGATGGCGCCCAACAGTCCCCCGGCCACGGGGCCTGCCACC
ATACCCACGCCGAAACAAGCGCTCATGAGCCCGAAGTGGCGAGCCCGATCTTCCCCATCGGTGATGTCGG
CGATATAGGCGCCAGCAACCGCACCTGTGGCGCCGGTGATGCCGGCCACGATGCGTCCGGCGTAGAGGAT
CGAGATCTCGATCCCGCGAAATTAATACGACTCACTATAGGGGAATTGTGAGCGGATAACAATTCCCCTC
TAGAAATAATTTTGTTTAACTTTAAGAAGGAGATATACATATGGGTCATCACCATCATCACCATGGTTCG
GACTCAGAAGTCAATCAAGAAGCTAAGCCAGAGGTCAAGCCAGAAGTCAAGCCTGAGACTCACATCAATT
TAAAGGTGTCCGATGGATCTTCAGAGATCTTCTTCAAGATCAAAAAGACCACTCCTTTAAGAAGGCTGAT
GGAAGCGTTCGCTAAAAGACAGGGTAAGGAAATGGACTCCTTAAGATTCTTGTACGACGGTATTAGAATT
CAAGCTGATCAGACCCCTGAAGATTTGGACATGGAGGATAACGATATTATTGAGGCTCACAGAGAACAGA
TTGGTGGTGGCAAGAGAGATTATTTGGAGAAAGCAGGAGAATTAATAAAGCTGGCTTTAAAAAAGGAAGA
AGAAGACGACTATGAAGCTGCTTCTGATTTTTATAGGAAGGGAGTTGATTTACTCCTAGAAGGTGTTCAA
GGAGAGTCAAGCCCTACCCGTCGAGAAGCTGTGAAGAGAAGAACAGCCGAGTACCTCATGCGGGCAGAAA
GTATCTCTAGTCTTTATGGGAAACCTCAGCTTGATGATGTATCTTGAGGATCCGAATTCGAGCTCCGTCG
ACAAGCTTGCGGCCGCACTCGAGCACCACCACCACCACCACTGAGATCCGGCTGCTAACAAAGCCCGAAA
GGAAGCTGAGTTGGCTGCTGCCACCGCTGAGCAATAACTAGCATAACCCCTTGGGGCCTCTAAACGGGTC
TTGAGGGGTTTTTTGCTGAAAGGAGGAACTATATCCGGAT
