Features (pLannotate 1.2.2; 20 found; start..end, strand, type, name):
     12..440     +  rep_origin     f1 ori (sequence partly withheld): f1 bacteriophage origin of replication; arrow indicates direction of (+) strand synthesis
    493..550     +  promoter       AmpR promoter (fragment): bla
    559..1374    -  CDS            KanR: aminoglycoside phosphotransferase; aph(3')-Ia; confers resistance to kanamycin in bacteria or G418 (Geneticin®) in eukaryotes
   1496..2084    +  rep_origin     ori: high-copy-number ColE1/pMB1/pBR322/pUC origin of replication
   2270..2409    -  misc_feature   bom: basis of mobility region from pBR322
   2511..2702    -  CDS            rop: Rop protein, which maintains plasmids at low copy number; rop
   2719..3099    +  CDS            YPB1_ECOLX: Protein predicted: Swiss-Prot protein existence level 4. From Escherichia coli.
   3171..3462    -  CDS            TcR (fragment): tetracycline efflux protein; tet; confers resistance to tetracycline
   3477..3498    -  protein_bind   CAP binding site: CAP binding activates transcription in the presence of cAMP. E. coli catabolite activator protein
   3511..4593    -  CDS            lacI: lac repressor; lacI; The lac repressor binds to the lac operator to inhibit transcription in E. coli. This inhibition can be relieved by adding lactose or isopropyl-β-D-thiogalactopyranoside (IPTG).
   4594..4671    -  promoter       lacI promoter: lacI
   4679..4958    -  CDS            TcR (fragment): tetracycline efflux protein; tet; confers resistance to tetracycline
   4980..4998    +  promoter       T7 promoter: promoter for bacteriophage T7 RNA polymerase
   4999..5023    +  protein_bind   lac operator: The lac repressor binds to the lac operator to inhibit transcription in E. coli. This inhibition can be relieved by adding lactose or isopropyl-β-D-thiogalactopyranoside (IPTG). lac repressor encoded by lacI
   5038..5060    +  RBS            RBS: efficient ribosome binding site from bacteriophage T7 gene 10 (Olins and Rangwala, 1989)
   5095..5385    +  CDS            SUMO: cleavable ubiquitin-like protein tag; S. cerevisiae SMT3 (truncated)
   5386..5631    +  CDS            RPS6KC1 (fragment): KS6C1_HUMAN - Also known as RPK118. Experimental evidence at protein level: Swiss-Prot protein existence level 1. May be involved in transmitting sphingosine-1 phosphate (SPP)-mediated signaling into the cell (PubMed:12077123). Plays a role in the recruitment of PRDX3 to early endosomes (PubMed:15750338). From Homo sapiens (Human).
   5681..5698    +  CDS            9xHis (fragment): 9xHis affinity tag
   5708..5757    +  CDS            SET1 (fragment): solubility-enhancement tag derived from T7 phage gene 10B
   5765..5812    +  terminator     T7 terminator: transcription terminator for bacteriophage T7 RNA polymerase
>Addgene plasmid #180622 | pCA528 RPS6KC1 MIT, residues 235-316 | addgene full sequence | sequence record 365607 | Addgene NGS Result
TGGCGAATGGG
[124 nt withheld, positions 12-135]
C
[91 nt withheld, positions 137-227]
A
[49 nt withheld, positions 229-277]
CCTTTGACGTTGGAGTCCACGTTCTTT
[37 nt withheld, positions 305-341]
ACCCTATCTCGGTCTATTCTTTTGATTTATAAGGGATTTTGCCGATTTCGGCCTATTGGTTAAAAAATGA
GCTGATTTAACAAAAATTTAACGCGAATTTTAACAAAATATTAACGCTTACAATTTAGGTGGCACTTTTC
GGGGAAATGTGCGCGGAACCCCTATTTGTTTATTTTTCTAAATACATTCAAATATGTATCCGCTCATGAA
TTAATTCTTAGAAAAACTCATCGAGCATCAAATGAAACTGCAATTTATTCATATCAGGATTATCAATACC
ATATTTTTGAAAAAGCCGTTTCTGTAATGAAGGAGAAAACTCACCGAGGCAGTTCCATAGGATGGCAAGA
TCCTGGTATCGGTCTGCGATTCCGACTCGTCCAACATCAATACAACCTATTAATTTCCCCTCGTCAAAAA
TAAGGTTATCAAGTGAGAAATCACCATGAGTGACGACTGAATCCGGTGAGAATGGCAAAAGTTTATGCAT
TTCTTTCCAGACTTGTTCAACAGGCCAGCCATTACGCTCGTCATCAAAATCACTCGCATCAACCAAACCG
TTATTCATTCGTGATTGCGCCTGAGCGAGACGAAATACGCGATCGCTGTTAAAAGGACAATTACAAACAG
GAATCGAATGCAACCGGCGCAGGAACACTGCCAGCGCATCAACAATATTTTCACCTGAATCAGGATATTC
TTCTAATACCTGGAATGCTGTTTTCCCGGGGATCGCAGTGGTGAGTAACCATGCATCATCAGGAGTACGG
ATAAAATGCTTGATGGTCGGAAGAGGCATAAATTCCGTCAGCCAGTTTAGTCTGACCATCTCATCTGTAA
CATCATTGGCAACGCTACCTTTGCCATGTTTCAGAAACAACTCTGGCGCATCGGGCTTCCCATACAATCG
ATAGATTGTCGCACCTGATTGCCCGACATTATCGCGAGCCCATTTATACCCATATAAATCAGCATCCATG
TTGGAATTTAATCGCGGCCTAGAGCAAGACGTTTCCCGTTGAATATGGCTCATAACACCCCTTGTATTAC
TGTTTATGTAAGCAGACAGTTTTATTGTTCATGACCAAAATCCCTTAACGTGAGTTTTCGTTCCACTGAG
CGTCAGACCCCGTAGAAAAGATCAAAGGATCTTCTTGAGATCCTTTTTTTCTGCGCGTAATCTGCTGCTT
GCAAACAAAAAAACCACCGCTACCAGCGGTGGTTTGTTTGCCGGATCAAGAGCTACCAACTCTTTTTCCG
AAGGTAACTGGCTTCAGCAGAGCGCAGATACCAAATACTGTCCTTCTAGTGTAGCCGTAGTTAGGCCACC
ACTTCAAGAACTCTGTAGCACCGCCTACATACCTCGCTCTGCTAATCCTGTTACCAGTGGCTGCTGCCAG
TGGCGATAAGTCGTGTCTTACCGGGTTGGACTCAAGACGATAGTTACCGGATAAGGCGCAGCGGTCGGGC
TGAACGGGGGGTTCGTGCACACAGCCCAGCTTGGAGCGAACGACCTACACCGAACTGAGATACCTACAGC
GTGAGCTATGAGAAAGCGCCACGCTTCCCGAAGGGAGAAAGGCGGACAGGTATCCGGTAAGCGGCAGGGT
CGGAACAGGAGAGCGCACGAGGGAGCTTCCAGGGGGAAACGCCTGGTATCTTTATAGTCCTGTCGGGTTT
CGCCACCTCTGACTTGAGCGTCGATTTTTGTGATGCTCGTCAGGGGGGCGGAGCCTATGGAAAAACGCCA
GCAACGCGGCCTTTTTACGGTTCCTGGCCTTTTGCTGGCCTTTTGCTCACATGTTCTTTCCTGCGTTATC
CCCTGATTCTGTGGATAACCGTATTACCGCCTTTGAGTGAGCTGATACCGCTCGCCGCAGCCGAACGACC
GAGCGCAGCGAGTCAGTGAGCGAGGAAGCGGAAGAGCGCCTGATGCGGTATTTTCTCCTTACGCATCTGT
GCGGTATTTCACACCGCAATGGTGCACTCTCAGTACAATCTGCTCTGATGCCGCATAGTTAAGCCAGTAT
ACACTCCGCTATCGCTACGTGACTGGGTCATGGCTGCGCCCCGACACCCGCCAACACCCGCTGACGCGCC
CTGACGGGCTTGTCTGCTCCCGGCATCCGCTTACAGACAAGCTGTGACCGTCTCCGGGAGCTGCATGTGT
CAGAGGTTTTCACCGTCATCACCGAAACGCGCGAGGCAGCTGCGGTAAAGCTCATCAGCGTGGTCGTGAA
GCGATTCACAGATGTCTGCCTGTTCATCCGCGTCCAGCTCGTTGAGTTTCTCCAGAAGCGTTAATGTCTG
GCTTCTGATAAAGCGGGCCATGTTAAGGGCGGTTTTTTCCTGTTTGGTCACTGATGCCTCCGTGTAAGGG
GGATTTCTGTTCATGGGGGTAATGATACCGATGAAACGAGAGAGGATGCTCACGATACGGGTTACTGATG
ATGAACATGCCCGGTTACTGGAACGTTGTGAGGGTAAACAACTGGCGGTATGGATGCGGCGGGACCAGAG
AAAAATCACTCAGGGTCAATGCCAGCGCTTCGTTAATACAGATGTAGGTGTTCCACAGGGTAGCCAGCAG
CATCCTGCGATGCAGATCCGGAACATAATGGTGCAGGGCGCTGACTTCCGCGTTTCCAGACTTTACGAAA
CACGGAAACCGAAGACCATTCATGTTGTTGCTCAGGTCGCAGACGTTTTGCAGCAGCAGTCGCTTCACGT
TCGCTCGCGTATCGGTGATTCATTCTGCTAACCAGTAAGGCAACCCCGCCAGCCTAGCCGGGTCCTCAAC
GACAGGAGCACGATCATGCGCACCCGTGGGGCCGCCATGCCGGCGATAATGGCCTGCTTCTCGCCGAAAC
GTTTGGTGGCGGGACCAGTGACGAAGGCTTGAGCGAGGGCGTGCAAGATTCCGAATACCGCAAGCGACAG
GCCGATCATCGTCGCGCTCCAGCGAAAGCGGTCCTCGCCGAAAATGACCCAGAGCGCTGCCGGCACCTGT
CCTACGAGTTGCATGATAAAGAAGACAGTCATAAGTGCGGCGACGATAGTCATGCCCCGCGCCCACCGGA
AGGAGCTGACTGGGTTGAAGGCTCTCAAGGGCATCGGTCGAGATCCCGGTGCCTAATGAGTGAGCTAACT
TACATTAATTGCGTTGCGCTCACTGCCCGCTTTCCAGTCGGGAAACCTGTCGTGCCAGCTGCATTAATGA
ATCGGCCAACGCGCGGGGAGAGGCGGTTTGCGTATTGGGCGCCAGGGTGGTTTTTCTTTTCACCAGTGAG
ACGGGCAACAGCTGATTGCCCTTCACCGCCTGGCCCTGAGAGAGTTGCAGCAAGCGGTCCACGCTGGTTT
GCCCCAGCAGGCGAAAATCCTGTTTGATGGTGGTTAACGGCGGGATATAACATGAGCTGTCTTCGGTATC
GTCGTATCCCACTACCGAGATATCCGCACCAACGCGCAGCCCGGACTCGGTAATGGCGCGCATTGCGCCC
AGCGCCATCTGATCGTTGGCAACCAGCATCGCAGTGGGAACGATGCCCTCATTCAGCATTTGCATGGTTT
GTTGAAAACCGGACATGGCACTCCAGTCGCCTTCCCGTTCCGCTATCGGCTGAATTTGATTGCGAGTGAG
ATATTTATGCCAGCCAGCCAGACGCAGACGCGCCGAGACAGAACTTAATGGGCCCGCTAACAGCGCGATT
TGCTGGTGACCCAATGCGACCAGATGCTCCACGCCCAGTCGCGTACCGTCTTCATGGGAGAAAATAATAC
TGTTGATGGGTGTCTGGTCAGAGACATCAAGAAATAACGCCGGAACATTAGTGCAGGCAGCTTCCACAGC
AATGGCATCCTGGTCATCCAGCGGATAGTTAATGATCAGCCCACTGACGCGTTGCGCGAGAAGATTGTGC
ACCGCCGCTTTACAGGCTTCGACGCCGCTTCGTTCTACCATCGACACCACCACGCTGGCACCCAGTTGAT
CGGCGCGAGATTTAATCGCCGCGACAATTTGCGACGGCGCGTGCAGGGCCAGACTGGAGGTGGCAACGCC
AATCAGCAACGACTGTTTGCCCGCCAGTTGTTGTGCCACGCGGTTGGGAATGTAATTCAGCTCCGCCATC
GCCGCTTCCACTTTTTCCCGCGTTTTCGCAGAAACGTGGCTGGCCTGGTTCACCACGCGGGAAACGGTCT
GATAAGAGACACCGGCATACTCTGCGACATCGTATAACGTTACTGGTTTCACATTCACCACCCTGAATTG
ACTCTCTTCCGGGCGCTATCATGCCATACCGCGAAAGGTTTTGCGCCATTCGATGGTGTCCGGGATCTCG
ACGCTCTCCCTTATGCGACTCCTGCATTAGGAAGCAGCCCAGTAGTAGGTTGAGGCCGTTGAGCACCGCC
GCCGCAAGGAATGGTGCATGCAAGGAGATGGCGCCCAACAGTCCCCCGGCCACGGGGCCTGCCACCATAC
CCACGCCGAAACAAGCGCTCATGAGCCCGAAGTGGCGAGCCCGATCTTCCCCATCGGTGATGTCGGCGAT
ATAGGCGCCAGCAACCGCACCTGTGGCGCCGGTGATGCCGGCCACGATGCGTCCGGCGTAGAGGATCGAG
ATCTCGATCCCGCGAAATTAATACGACTCACTATAGGGGAATTGTGAGCGGATAACAATTCCCCTCTAGA
AATAATTTTGTTTAACTTTAAGAAGGAGATATACATATGGGTCATCACCATCATCACCATGGTTCGGACT
CAGAAGTCAATCAAGAAGCTAAGCCAGAGGTCAAGCCAGAAGTCAAGCCTGAGACTCACATCAATTTAAA
GGTGTCCGATGGATCTTCAGAGATCTTCTTCAAGATCAAAAAGACCACTCCTTTAAGAAGGCTGATGGAA
GCGTTCGCTAAAAGACAGGGTAAGGAAATGGACTCCTTAAGATTCTTGTACGACGGTATTAGAATTCAAG
CTGATCAGACCCCTGAAGATTTGGACATGGAGGATAACGATATTATTGAGGCTCACAGAGAACAGATTGG
TGGTGGCAAGAGAGATTATTTGGAGAAAGCAGGAGAATTAATAAAGCTGGCTTTAAAAAAGGAAGAAGAA
GACGACTATGAAGCTGCTTCTGATTTTTATAGGAAGGGAGTTGATTTACTCCTAGAAGGTGTTCAAGGAG
AGTCAAGCCCTACCCGTCGAGAAGCTGTGAAGAGAAGAACAGCCGAGTACCTCATGCGGGCAGAAAGTAT
CTCTAGTCTTTATGGGAAACCTCAGCTTGATGATGTATCTTGAGGATCCGAATTCGAGCTCCGTCGACAA
GCTTGCGGCCGCACTCGAGCACCACCACCACCACCACTGAGATCCGGCTGCTAACAAAGCCCGAAAGGAA
GCTGAGTTGGCTGCTGCCACCGCTGAGCAATAACTAGCATAACCCCTTGGGGCCTCTAAACGGGTCTTGA
GGGGTTTTTTGCTGAAAGGAGGAACTATATCCGGAT
